Addgene plasmid #193049: pZCS38 (Prsp-27::NeoR::unc-54 3’ UTR)
Purpose: Encodes G-418 resistance
Depositing lab: Patrick Phillips. Depositing organization: University of Oregon. Publication: High-throughput library transgenesis in Caenorhabditis elegans via Transgenic Arrays Resulting in Diversity of Integrated Sequences (TARDIS). Stevenson ZC, Moerdyk-Schauwecker MJ, Banse SA, Patel DS, Lu H, Phillips PC. Elife. 2023 Jul 4;12:RP84831. doi: 10.7554/eLife.84831. PubMed 37401921.
Backbone
  Vector backbone: pUC19
  Backbone manufacturer: New England Biolabs
  Backbone size w/o insert (bp): 2686
  Vector type: Worm Expression
  Selectable markers: Neomycin (select with G418)
Growth in bacteria
  Bacterial resistance: Ampicillin, 100 μg/mL
  Growth temperature: 37°C
  Growth strain: DH5alpha
  Copy number: High Copy
Gene/Insert
  Gene/Insert name: prsp-27::NeoR::unc-54 3’ UTR (alt name: Neomycin Resistance)
  Species: C. elegans (nematode)
  Insert size (bp): 2332
  Promoter: prsp-27
  Cloning method: Gibson Cloning
  Sequencing primers: 5′ caggaaacagctatgaccatg
Resource information
  A portion of this plasmid was derived from a plasmid made by: pCFJ910, Addgene
Terms and licenses: Academic/Nonprofit Terms; Industry Terms: Not Available to Industry
Depositor comments: Please visit https://www.biorxiv.org/content/10.1101/2022.10.30.514301v1 for bioRxiv preprint.
How to cite: pZCS38 (Prsp-27::NeoR::unc-54 3’ UTR) was a gift from Patrick Phillips (Addgene plasmid # 193049 ; http://n2t.net/addgene:193049 ; RRID:Addgene_193049)
