[The description below was written by a language model from this plasmid's Addgene catalogue record and pLannotate feature annotations shown in this document.]
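Description:
pZCS38 is a C. elegans expression plasmid built on the pUC19 cloning vector. It carries a single worm-selectable marker cassette that confers resistance to G-418. In E. coli it is maintained at high copy through the ColE1/pUC-type origin and selected with ampicillin via the β-lactamase gene and its own promoter. The annotated sequence (about 5.0 kb) is consistent with the stated backbone and insert sizes. The feature table also shows the usual pUC19 remnants: the CAP site, lac promoter and operator, plus fragments of lacI, bom and rop. The multiple cloning site and lacZα are split into fragments on either side of the insert, as expected for a cassette assembled into the polylinker by Gibson cloning.

The roughly 2.3 kb insert places the neomycin phosphotransferase coding sequence (neo/nptII, annotated as a full-length CDS) under the C. elegans rps-27 promoter, written "rsp-27" in the record. The unc-54 3′ UTR follows it and supplies the 3′ end processing signals widely used in worm transgenes. The promoter and UTR are not called out by the automated annotation. The short aex-5 fragment detected downstream of neo probably reflects genomic sequence carried along with the unc-54 3′ region, although the record does not say so. Part of the plasmid derives from pCFJ910.

The stated purpose is simply to encode G-418 resistance, which allows transgenic animals to be selected with the drug. The plasmid was deposited with work on TARDIS, a method for high-throughput library transgenesis in C. elegans using heritable transgenic arrays. Its exact role in that workflow is not stated in the record.
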