Features (pLannotate 1.2.2; 15 found; start..end, strand, type, name):
    572..1160    +  rep_origin     ori: high-copy-number ColE1/pMB1/pBR322/pUC origin of replication
   1343..1435    +  CDS            lacI (fragment): lac repressor; lacI; The lac repressor binds to the lac operator to inhibit transcription in E. coli. This inhibition can be relieved by adding lactose or isopropyl-β-D-thiogalactopyranoside (IPTG).
   1448..1469    +  protein_bind   CAP binding site: CAP binding activates transcription in the presence of cAMP. E. coli catabolite activator protein
   1484..1514    +  promoter       lac promoter: promoter for the E. coli lac operon
   1522..1538    +  protein_bind   lac operator: The lac repressor binds to the lac operator to inhibit transcription in E. coli. This inhibition can be relieved by adding lactose or isopropyl-β-D-thiogalactopyranoside (IPTG). lac repressor encoded by lacI
   1575..1611    -  misc_feature   MCS (fragment): pUC18/19 multiple cloning site
   1611..1629    +  CDS            lacZα (fragment): LacZα fragment of β-galactosidase; lacZ fragment
   2450..3241    +  CDS            neo: KKA2_KLEPN - Also known as kan, nptII. Experimental evidence at protein level: Swiss-Prot protein existence level 1. Resistance to kanamycin, neomycin, paromomycin, ribostamycin, butirosin and gentamicin B. From Klebsiella pneumoniae.
   3694..3846    +  CDS            aex-5 (fragment): AEX5_CAEEL - Also known as kpc-3 From Caenorhabditis elegans.
   3944..3963    -  misc_feature   MCS (fragment): pUC18/19 multiple cloning site
   3960..4117    +  CDS            lacZα (fragment): LacZα fragment of β-galactosidase; lacZ fragment
   4123..4222    -  misc_feature   bom (fragment): basis of mobility region from pBR322
   4324..4359    -  CDS            rop (fragment): Rop protein, which maintains plasmids at low copy number; rop
   4454..4558    +  promoter       AmpR promoter: bla
   4559..401     +  CDS            AmpR (across the origin): β-lactamase; bla; confers resistance to ampicillin, carbenicillin, and related antibiotics
>Addgene plasmid #193049 | pZCS38 (Prsp-27::NeoR::unc-54 3’ UTR) | addgene full sequence | sequence record 389078 | Addgene NGS Result
GGGATCATGTAACTCGCCTTGATCGTTGGGAACCGGAGCTGAATGAAGCCATACCAAACGACGAGCGTGA
CACCACGATGCCTGTAGCAATGGCAACAACGTTGCGCAAACTATTAACTGGCGAACTACTTACTCTAGCT
TCCCGGCAACAATTAATAGACTGGATGGAGGCGGATAAAGTTGCAGGACCACTTCTGCGCTCGGCCCTTC
CGGCTGGCTGGTTTATTGCTGATAAATCTGGAGCCGGTGAGCGTGGGTCTCGCGGTATCATTGCAGCACT
GGGGCCAGATGGTAAGCCCTCCCGTATCGTAGTTATCTACACGACGGGGAGTCAGGCAACTATGGATGAA
CGAAATAGACAGATCGCTGAGATAGGTGCCTCACTGATTAAGCATTGGTAACTGTCAGACCAAGTTTACT
CATATATACTTTAGATTGATTTAAAACTTCATTTTTAATTTAAAAGGATCTAGGTGAAGATCCTTTTTGA
TAATCTCATGACCAAAATCCCTTAACGTGAGTTTTCGTTCCACTGAGCGTCAGACCCCGTAGAAAAGATC
AAAGGATCTTCTTGAGATCCTTTTTTTCTGCGCGTAATCTGCTGCTTGCAAACAAAAAAACCACCGCTAC
CAGCGGTGGTTTGTTTGCCGGATCAAGAGCTACCAACTCTTTTTCCGAAGGTAACTGGCTTCAGCAGAGC
GCAGATACCAAATACTGTTCTTCTAGTGTAGCCGTAGTTAGGCCACCACTTCAAGAACTCTGTAGCACCG
CCTACATACCTCGCTCTGCTAATCCTGTTACCAGTGGCTGCTGCCAGTGGCGATAAGTCGTGTCTTACCG
GGTTGGACTCAAGACGATAGTTACCGGATAAGGCGCAGCGGTCGGGCTGAACGGGGGGTTCGTGCACACA
GCCCAGCTTGGAGCGAACGACCTACACCGAACTGAGATACCTACAGCGTGAGCTATGAGAAAGCGCCACG
CTTCCCGAAGGGAGAAAGGCGGACAGGTATCCGGTAAGCGGCAGGGTCGGAACAGGAGAGCGCACGAGGG
AGCTTCCAGGGGGAAACGCCTGGTATCTTTATAGTCCTGTCGGGTTTCGCCACCTCTGACTTGAGCGTCG
ATTTTTGTGATGCTCGTCAGGGGGGCGGAGCCTATGGAAAAACGCCAGCAACGCGGCCTTTTTACGGTTC
CTGGCCTTTTGCTGGCCTTTTGCTCACATGTTCTTTCCTGCGTTATCCCCTGATTCTGTGGATAACCGTA
TTACCGCCTTTGAGTGAGCTGATACCGCTCGCCGCAGCCGAACGACCGAGCGCAGCGAGTCAGTGAGCGA
GGAAGCGGAAGAGCGCCCAATACGCAAACCGCCTCTCCCCGCGCGTTGGCCGATTCATTAATGCAGCTGG
CACGACAGGTTTCCCGACTGGAAAGCGGGCAGTGAGCGCAACGCAATTAATGTGAGTTAGCTCACTCATT
AGGCACCCCAGGCTTTACACTTTATGCTTCCGGCTCGTATGTTGTGTGGAATTGTGAGCGGATAACAATT
TCACACAGGAAACAGCTATGACCATGATTACGCCAAGCTTGCATGCCTGCAGGTCGACTCTAGAGGATCC
CACTGGCCGTCGTTTTACAGGCCGGATGGGCCATGGCACCTTAACATTTCTAAATTTTAGTTTAATAAAA
AAATTTTAAAATAATACGAGTTTTGAGACTAACTTTCAATAAAAACCAAAAAATTGCTTCAAAAAAGAGC
TCGCGCCGATTTACGATAAACACAGCGCGCTACGACACTCCGAAAACCGCGCCGCACCATTACATTCTCC
GCCCCACCGCACGGTTTGCGGAAGGCGATGAAATTGCTGGGCCTAAAATTTTAACCCTTTTTTTCCCGTT
TTTCAACTGTTTTCCCGATTTTTTCGATATTTTTTTCAGGTTTTTAGTTAGAAAAGTATATAAAAATTGC
ATTATTTGTAGTTTTCGCTCGTAATTTGTGATAGAAAACGGCCAATTTGCCTAGATTTGTGATTCTACCA
AGTGGAATTTTTGGGAAAATATCAATATTCCACGATTTTTATTCAAATCATAACGTTTCGAAATTATCAG
CTTAAATAAAACTAAAATAAATAATAAAATACTAAAAACCCTGAATTTCTCGGTTCTCGGTTCAGCTTGA
GTTCGTTCTATACACGTTATCGATTTTTGTCATTTCGTTTAATCATGGGTTTTGATTCATTTTAAATATG
AAATTTGATTTATTCCTCGTTTCGAAGTTGGTTTGTCTTGTCCGGCCGGTAAACAAATGTTATTAAAAAA
AATAATAAATTTCGAAATTTTTCGTAATGTTCCGCAATCGTGTTTTTCCGTTTATCTCGTCTTCCCTTCC
TTCAAATATACTATTTATTTTCTCAATTCACATATTTTCAGCCAGCCCTGCTCAACAAGTGGAATAAAAA
TGATTGAACAAGATGGATTGCACGCAGGTTCTCCGGCCGCTTGGGTGGAGAGGCTATTCGGCTATGACTG
GGCACAACAGACAATCGGCTGCTCTGATGCCGCCGTGTTCCGGCTGTCAGCGCAGGGGCGCCCGGTTCTT
TTTGTCAAGACCGACCTGTCCGGTGCCCTGAATGAACTGCAGGACGAGGCAGCGCGGCTATCGTGGCTGG
CCACGACGGGCGTTCCTTGCGCAGCTGTGCTCGACGTTGTCACTGAAGCGGGAAGGGACTGGCTGCTATT
GGGCGAAGTGCCGGGGCAGGATCTCCTGTCATCTCACCTTGCTCCTGCCGAGAAAGTATCCATCATGGCT
GATGCAATGCGGCGGCTGCATACGCTTGATCCGGCTACCTGCCCATTCGACCACCAAGCGAAACATCGCA
TCGAGCGAGCACGTACTCGGATGGAAGCCGGTCTTGTCGATCAGGATGATCTGGACGAAGAGCATCAGGG
GCTCGCACCAGCCGAACTGTTCGCCAGGCTCAAGGCGCGCATGCCCGACGGCGAGGATCTCGTCGTGACC
CATGGCGATGCCTGCTTGCCGAATATCATGGTGGAAAATGGCCGCTTTTCTGGATTCATCGACTGTGGCC
GGCTGGGTGTGGCGGACCGCTATCAGGACATAGCGTTGGCTACCCGTGATATTGCTGAAGAGCTTGGCGG
CGAATGGGCTGACCGCTTCCTCGTGCTTTACGGTATCGCCGCTCCCGATTCGCAGCGCATCGCCTTCTAT
CGCCTTCTTGACGAGTTCTTCTGAGTCCAATTACTCTTCAACATCCCTACATGCTCTTTCTCCCTGTGCT
CCCACCCCCTATTTTTGTTATTATCAAAAAACTTCTCTTAATTTCTTTGTTTTTTAGCTTCTTTTAAGCC
ACCTCTAACAATGAAATTGTGTAGATTCAAAAATAGAATTAATTCGTAATAAAAAGTCGAAAAAAATTGT
GCTCCCTCCCCCCATTAATAATAATTCTATCCCAAAATCTACACAATGTTCTGTGTACACTTCTTATGTT
TTTTACTTCTGATAAATTTTTTTGAAACATCATAGAAAAAACCGCACACAAAATACCTTATCATATGTTA
CGTTTCAGTTTATGACCGCAATTTTTATTTCTTCGCACGTCTGGGCCTCTCATGACGTCAAATCATGCTC
ATCGTGAAAAAGTTTTGGAGTATTTTTGGAATTTTTCAATCAAGTGAAAGTTTATGAAATTAATTTTCCT
GCTTTTGCTTTTTGGGGTTTCCCCTATTGTTTGTCAAGATTTCGAGGACGGCGTTTTTCTTGCTAAAATC
ACAAGTATTGATGAGCACGATGCAAGAAAGATCGGAAGAAGGTTTGGGTTTGAGGCTCAGTGGAAGGTGA
GTAGAAGTTGATAATTTGAAAGTGGAGTAGTGTCTATGGGGTTTTTGCCTTAAATGACAGAATACATTCC
CAATATACCAAACATAACTGTTTCGGGTACCGAGCTCGAATTCACTGGCCGTCGTTTTACAACGTCGTGA
CTGGGAAAACCCTGGCGTTACCCAACTTAATCGCCTTGCAGCACATCCCCCTTTCGCCAGCTGGCGTAAT
AGCGAAGAGGCCCGCACCGATCGCCCTTCCCAACAGTTGCGCAGCCTGAATGGCGAATGGCGCCTGATGC
GGTATTTTCTCCTTACGCATCTGTGCGGTATTTCACACCGCATATGGTGCACTCTCAGTACAATCTGCTC
TGATGCCGCATAGTTAAGCCAGCCCCGACACCCGCCAACACCCGCTGACGCGCCCTGACGGGCTTGTCTG
CTCCCGGCATCCGCTTACAGACAAGCTGTGACCGTCTCCGGGAGCTGCATGTGTCAGAGGTTTTCACCGT
CATCACCGAAACGCGCGAGACGAAAGGGCCTCGTGATACGCCTATTTTTATAGGTTAATGTCATGATAAT
AATGGTTTCTTAGACGTCAGGTGGCACTTTTCGGGGAAATGTGCGCGGAACCCCTATTTGTTTATTTTTC
TAAATACATTCAAATATGTATCCGCTCATGAGACAATAACCCTGATAAATGCTTCAATAATATTGAAAAA
GGAAGAGTATGAGTATTCAACATTTCCGTGTCGCCCTTATTCCCTTTTTTGCGGCATTTTGCCTTCCTGT
TTTTGCTCACCCAGAAACGCTGGTGAAAGTAAAAGATGCTGAAGATCAGTTGGGTGCACGAGTGGGTTAC
ATCGAACTGGATCTCAACAGCGGTAAGATCCTTGAGAGTTTTCGCCCCGAAGAACGTTTTCCAATGATGA
GCACTTTTAAAGTTCTGCTATGTGGCGCGGTATTATCCCGTATTGACGCCGGGCAAGAGCAACTCGGTCG
CCGCATACACTATTCTCAGAATGACTTGGTTGAGTACTCACCAGTCACAGAAAAGCATCTTACGGATGGC
ATGACAGTAAGAGAATTATGCAGTGCTGCCATAACCATGAGTGATAACACTGCGGCCAACTTACTTCTGA
CAACGATCGGAGGACCGAAGGAGCTAACCGCTTTTTTGCACAACATGG
